Addgene plasmid #103708: LSB-hsa-miR-652-5p
Purpose: Used to sense miRNA activity using fluorescence based tools. hsa-miR-652-5p target in 3' UTR of of mKate. miRNA activity can be measured by the repression of mKate2 relative to EBFP2 fluorescent proteins . Plasmid is inherently unstable; please see Depositor Comments
Depositing lab: Ron Weiss. Depositing organization: Massachusetts Institute of Technology. Publication: A mixed antagonistic/synergistic miRNA repression model enables accurate predictions of multi-input miRNA sensor activity. Gam JJ, Babb J, Weiss R. Nat Commun. 2018 Jun 22;9(1):2430. doi: 10.1038/s41467-018-04575-0. PubMed 29934631.
Backbone
  Vector backbone: Low Sensor Backbone (LSB)
  Vector type: Mammalian Expression, Synthetic Biology
Growth in bacteria
  Bacterial resistance: Ampicillin and Kanamycin, 100 & 50 μg/mL
  Growth temperature: 30°C
  Growth strain: NEB Stable
  Copy number: High Copy
Gene/Insert
  Gene/Insert name: hsa-miR-652-5p target
  Species: H. sapiens (human)
  Entrez Gene: MIR652 (a.k.a. MIRN652, hsa-mir-652)
  Promoter: EF-1a
  Cloning method: Gibson Cloning
Terms and licenses: Academic/Nonprofit Terms; Industry Terms: Not Available to Industry
Depositor comments: Please note that this plasmid is inherently unstable due to a repeating poly A element. We recommend performing a diagnostic digest on multiple colonies upon receipt. The depositors would like to note the presence of several discrepancies between the depositor sequence and physical plasmid sequence. In particular, the sequences upstream and downstream of the puromycin coding region have 10 bp insertions which do not affect the ability to perform puromycin selection. The sequences for those regions within the physical plasmids are as follows: Upstream of Puro: GAATTCGACCGCCTGTCTCAAGGTGCCACC; Downstream of Puro: GCTTTGAGACTACGCGTGAATTCACTCCTC. Please contact if you are interested in this plasmid prior to placing an order.
How to cite: LSB-hsa-miR-652-5p was a gift from Ron Weiss (Addgene plasmid # 103708 ; http://n2t.net/addgene:103708 ; RRID:Addgene_103708)
