[The description below was written by a language model from this plasmid's Addgene catalogue record and pLannotate feature annotations shown in this document.]
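Description:
LSB-hsa-miR-652-5p is a mammalian expression plasmid of about 11 kb, built on the Low Sensor Backbone (LSB) and designed as a two-colour fluorescent sensor of microRNA activity. It replicates in E. coli from a high-copy ColE1/pUC-type origin and carries both β-lactamase (AmpR) and an aminoglycoside phosphotransferase (KanR), matching the dual ampicillin and kanamycin selection listed in the record. A puromycin N-acetyltransferase coding sequence followed by a rabbit β-globin poly(A) signal allows puromycin selection in mammalian cells. No dedicated promoter for it is annotated in the feature table.

The payload consists of two parallel transcription units. Each is driven by the human EF-1α core promoter with its intron A, flanked by Gateway attB4/attB1/attB2 scars from modular assembly, and terminated by a β-globin 3' region and poly(A) signal. One unit expresses the red fluorescent protein mKate2, and according to the record its 3' UTR contains the target site for human miR-652-5p. This target is not separately annotated but would lie in the gap between the mKate2 cassette's attB2 site and the β-globin sequence. The other unit expresses the blue protein EBFP2 without a target site and serves as an internal reference for plasmid dose and transcriptional output. When miR-652-5p is active in transfected cells, it represses mKate2 but not EBFP2, so miRNA activity is read as the drop in red relative to blue fluorescence.

The depositor notes that the repeated poly(A) elements make the plasmid inherently unstable. The depositor also reports small discrepancies between the deposited sequence and the physical plasmid, including short insertions flanking the puromycin coding region that do not impair selection.
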