Features (pLannotate 1.2.2; 28 found; start..end, strand, type, name):
     87..675     -  rep_origin     ori: high-copy-number ColE1/pMB1/pBR322/pUC origin of replication
    846..1706    -  CDS            AmpR: β-lactamase; bla; confers resistance to ampicillin, carbenicillin, and related antibiotics
   1707..1778    -  promoter       AmpR promoter: bla
   1857..2456    +  CDS            PuroR: puromycin N-acetyltransferase; pac from Streptomyces alboniger; confers resistance to puromycin
   2461..2541    +  CDS            HBB (fragment): HBB_PONPY - Experimental evidence at transcript level: Swiss-Prot protein existence level 2. Involved in oxygen transport from the lung to the various peripheral tissues. From Pongo pygmaeus (Bornean orangutan).
   2612..2667    +  polyA_signal   β-globin poly(A) signal: rabbit β-globin polyadenylation signal (Gil and Proudfoot, 1987)
   3646..3666    +  protein_bind   attB4: mutant version of attB; core recombination site for the Gateway® BP reaction BP Clonase™
   3734..3945    +  promoter       EF-1α core promoter: core promoter for human elongation factor EF-1α
   3946..4884    +  intron         EF-1α intron A: intron upstream of the start codon of human EF-1α
   4911..4931    +  protein_bind   attB1: mutant version of attB; core recombination site for the Gateway® BP reaction BP Clonase™
   4951..5646    +  CDS            mKate2: mKate2 is a basic (constitutively fluorescent) red fluorescent protein published in 2009, derived from Entacmaea quadricolor. It is reported to be a rapidly-maturing monomer with moderate acid sensitivity.
   5666..5690    -  protein_bind   attB2: mutant version of attB; recombination site for the Gateway® BP reaction BP Clonase™
   5846..5920    +  CDS            HBB (fragment): HBB_PONPY - Experimental evidence at transcript level: Swiss-Prot protein existence level 2. Involved in oxygen transport from the lung to the various peripheral tissues. From Pongo pygmaeus (Bornean orangutan).
   5991..6046    +  polyA_signal   β-globin poly(A) signal: rabbit β-globin polyadenylation signal (Gil and Proudfoot, 1987)
   6430..6455    +  misc_feature   SA: splice acceptor site
   7127..7147    +  protein_bind   attB4: mutant version of attB; core recombination site for the Gateway® BP reaction BP Clonase™
   7215..7426    +  promoter       EF-1α core promoter: core promoter for human elongation factor EF-1α
   7427..8365    +  intron         EF-1α intron A: intron upstream of the start codon of human EF-1α
   8392..8412    +  protein_bind   attB1: mutant version of attB; core recombination site for the Gateway® BP reaction BP Clonase™
   8423..9139    +  CDS            EBFP2: EBFP2 is a basic (constitutively fluorescent) blue fluorescent protein published in 2007, derived from Aequorea victoria. It is reported to be a rapidly-maturing monomer with moderate acid sensitivity.
   9147..9171    -  protein_bind   attB2: mutant version of attB; recombination site for the Gateway® BP reaction BP Clonase™
   9175..9255    +  CDS            HBB (fragment): HBB_PONPY - Experimental evidence at transcript level: Swiss-Prot protein existence level 2. Involved in oxygen transport from the lung to the various peripheral tissues. From Pongo pygmaeus (Bornean orangutan).
   9326..9381    +  polyA_signal   β-globin poly(A) signal: rabbit β-globin polyadenylation signal (Gil and Proudfoot, 1987)
   9764..9786    -  protein_bind   lac operator (fragment): The lac repressor binds to the lac operator to inhibit transcription in E. coli. This inhibition can be relieved by adding lactose or isopropyl-β-D-thiogalactopyranoside (IPTG). lac repressor encoded by lacI
   9790..9820    -  promoter       lac promoter: promoter for the E. coli lac operon
   9835..9856    -  protein_bind   CAP binding site: CAP binding activates transcription in the presence of cAMP. E. coli catabolite activator protein
   9869..9908    -  CDS            lacI (fragment): lac repressor; lacI; The lac repressor binds to the lac operator to inhibit transcription in E. coli. This inhibition can be relieved by adding lactose or isopropyl-β-D-thiogalactopyranoside (IPTG).
  10081..10890   +  CDS            KanR: aminoglycoside phosphotransferase; aph(3')-Ia; confers resistance to kanamycin in bacteria or G418 (Geneticin®) in eukaryotes
>Addgene plasmid #103708 | LSB-hsa-miR-652-5p | depositor full sequence | sequence record 196464 | Full Sequence
AATTGAGGGGATAACGCAGGAAAGAACATGTGAGCAAAAGGCCAGCAAAAGGCCAGGAACCGTAAAAAGG
CCGCGTTGCTGGCGTTTTTCCATAGGCTCCGCCCCCCTGACGAGCATCACAAAAATCGACGCTCAAGTCA
GAGGTGGCGAAACCCGACAGGACTATAAAGATACCAGGCGTTTCCCCCTGGAAGCTCCCTCGTGCGCTCT
CCTGTTCCGACCCTGCCGCTTACCGGATACCTGTCCGCCTTTCTCCCTTCGGGAAGCGTGGCGCTTTCTC
ATAGCTCACGCTGTAGGTATCTCAGTTCGGTGTAGGTCGTTCGCTCCAAGCTGGGCTGTGTGCACGAACC
CCCCGTTCAGCCCGACCGCTGCGCCTTATCCGGTAACTATCGTCTTGAGTCCAACCCGGTAAGACACGAC
TTATCGCCACTGGCAGCAGCCACTGGTAACAGGATTAGCAGAGCGAGGTATGTAGGCGGTGCTACAGAGT
TCTTGAAGTGGTGGCCTAACTACGGCTACACTAGAAGAACAGTATTTGGTATCTGCGCTCTGCTGAAGCC
AGTTACCTTCGGAAAAAGAGTTGGTAGCTCTTGATCCGGCAAACAAACCACCGCTGGTAGCGGTGGTTTT
TTTGTTTGCAAGCAGCAGATTACGCGCAGAAAAAAAGGATCTCAAGAAGATCCTTTGATCTTTTCTACGG
GGTCTGACGCTCAGTGGAACGAAAACTCACGTTAAGGGATTTTGGTCATGAGATTATCAAAAAGGATCTT
CACCTAGATCCTTTTAAATTAAAAATGAAGTTTTAAATCAATCTAAAGTATATATGAGTAAACTTGGTCT
GACAGTTACCAATGCTTAATCAGTGAGGCACCTATCTCAGCGATCTGTCTATTTCGTTCATCCATAGTTG
CCTGACTCCCCGTCGTGTAGATAACTACGATACGGGAGGGCTTACCATCTGGCCCCAGTGCTGCAATGAT
ACCGCGAGAACCACGCTCACCGGCTCCAGATTTATCAGCAATAAACCAGCCAGCCGGAAGGGCCGAGCGC
AGAAGTGGTCCTGCAACTTTATCCGCCTCCATCCAGTCTATTAATTGTTGCCGGGAAGCTAGAGTAAGTA
GTTCGCCAGTTAATAGTTTGCGCAACGTTGTTGCCATTGCTACAGGCATCGTGGTGTCACGCTCGTCGTT
TGGTATGGCTTCATTCAGCTCCGGTTCCCAACGATCAAGGCGAGTTACATGATCCCCCATGTTGTGCAAA
AAAGCGGTTAGCTCCTTCGGTCCTCCGATCGTTGTCAGAAGTAAGTTGGCCGCAGTGTTATCACTCATGG
TTATGGCAGCACTGCATAATTCTCTTACTGTCATGCCATCCGTAAGATGCTTTTCTGTGACTGGTGAGTA
CTCAACCAAGTCATTCTGAGAATAGTGTATGCGGCGACCGAGTTGCTCTTGCCCGGCGTCAATACGGGAT
AATACCGCGCCACATAGCAGAACTTTAAAAGTGCTCATCATTGGAAAACGTTCTTCGGGGCGAAAACTCT
CAAGGATCTTACCGCTGTTGAGATCCAGTTCGATGTAACCCACTCGTGCACCCAACTGATCTTCAGCATC
TTTTACTTTCACCAGCGTTTCTGGGTGAGCAAAAACAGGAAGGCAAAATGCCGCAAAAAAGGGAATAAGG
GCGACACGGAAATGTTGAATACTCATACTCTTCCTTTTTCAATATTATTGAAGCATTTATCAGGGTTATT
GTCTCATGAGCGGATACATATTTGAATGTAGCTCCGAATTTCTCGAGGGCTTGTCGACGACGGCGGTCTC
CGTCGTCAGGATCATGAATTCGACCCGCCTGCCACCATGACCGAGTACAAGCCCACGGTGCGCCTCGCCA
CCCGCGACGACGTCCCCCGGGCCGTACGCACCCTCGCCGCCGCGTTCGCCGACTACCCCGCCACGCGCCA
CACCGTCGACCCGGACCGCCACATCGAGCGGGTCACCGAGCTGCAAGAACTCTTCCTCACGCGCGTCGGG
CTCGACATCGGCAAGGTGTGGGTCGCGGACGACGGCGCCGCGGTGGCGGTCTGGACCACGCCGGAGAGCG
TCGAAGCGGGGGCGGTGTTCGCCGAGATCGGCCCGCGCATGGCCGAGTTGAGCGGTTCCCGGCTGGCCGC
GCAGCAACAGATGGAAGGCCTCCTGGCGCCGCACCGGCCCAAGGAGCCCGCGTGGTTCCTGGCCACCGTC
GGCGTCTCGCCCGACCACCAGGGCAAGGGTCTGGGCAGCGCCGTCGTGCTCCCCGGAGTGGAGGCGGCCG
AGCGCGCCGGGGTGCCCGCCTTCCTGGAGACATCCGCGCCCCGCAACCTCCCCTTCTACGAGCGGCTCGG
CTTCACCGTCACCGCCGACGTCGAGGTGCCCGAAGGACCGCGCACCTGGTGCATGACCCGCAAGCCCGGT
GCCTGATACGCGTGAATTCACTCCTCAGGTGCAGGCTGCCTATCAGAAGGTGGTGGCTGGTGTGGCCAAT
GCCCTGGCTCACAAATACCACTGAGATCTTTTTCCCTCTGCCAAAAATTATGGGGACATCATGAAGCCCC
TTGAGCATCTGACTTCTGGCTAATAAAGGAAATTTATTTTCATTGCAATAGTGTGTTGGAATTTTTTGTG
TCTCTCACTCGGAAGGACATATGGGAGGGCAAATCATTTAAAACATCAGAATGAGTATTTGGTTTAGAGT
TTGGCAACATATGCCCATATGCTGGCTGCCATGAACAAAGGTTGGCTATAAAGAGGTCATCAGTATATGA
AACAGCCCCCTGCTGTCCATTCCTTATTCCATAGAAAAGCCTTGACTTGAGGTTAGATTTTTTTTATATT
TTGTTTTGTGTTATTTTTTTCTTTAACATCCCTAAAATTTTCCTTACATGTTTTACTAGCCAGATTTTTC
CTCCTCTCCTGACTACTCCCAGTCATAGCTGTCCCTCTTCTCTTATGGAGATCCCTCGACCTGCAGCCCA
AGCTTGAATTCTCTAGAATTACCCTGTTATCCCTATGCTTGGTTTACCGAGCTCTTATTGGTTTTCAAAC
TTCATTGACTGTGCCCAACGCGCCTGGGAGCTCACGGGGACAGCCCCCCCCCAAAGCCCCCAGGGATGTA
ATTACGTCCCTCCCCCGCTAGGGGGCAGCAGCGAGCCGCCCGGGGCTCCGCTCCGGTCCGGCGCTCCCCC
CGCATCCCCGAGCCGGCAGCGTGCGGGGACAGCCCGGGCACGGGGAAGGTGGCACGGGATCGCTTTCCTC
TGAACGCTTCTCGCTGCTCTTTGAGCCTGCAGACACCTGGGGGGATACGGGGAAAAAGCTAGGCTGAAAG
ACCGGTTCTTAGAATGACACGCGCCTGGGAGCTCACGGGGACAGCCCCCCCCCAAAGCCCCCAGGGATGT
AATTACGTCCCTCCCCCGCTAGGGGGCAGCAGCGAGCCGCCCGGGGCTCCGCTCCGGTCCGGCGCTCCCC
CCGCATCCCCGAGCCGGCAGCGTGCGGGGACAGCCCGGGCACGGGGAAGGTGGCACGGGATCGCTTTCCT
CTGAACGCTTCTCGCTGCTCTTTGAGCCTGCAGACACCTGGGGGGATACGGGGAAAAAGCTAACTTCTGA
GACGACAACTTTGTATAGAAAAGTTGGCTCCGAATTCGCCCTTGACAGCAGAGATCCAGTTTGGTTAATT
AATTGGCTCCGGTGCCCGTCAGTGGGCAGAGCGCACATCGCCCACAGTCCCCGAGAAGTTGTGGGGAGGG
GTCGGCAATTGAACCGGTGCCTAGAGAAGGTGGCGCGGGGTAAACTGGGAAAGTGATGTCGTGTACTGGC
TCCGCCTTTTTCCCGAGGGTGGGGGAGAACCGTATATAAGTGCAGTAGTCGCCGTGAACGTTCTTTTTCG
CAACGGGTTTGCCGCCAGAACACAGGTAAGTGCCGTGTGTGGTTCCCGCGGGCCTGGCCTCTTTACGGGT
TATGGCCCTTGCGTGCCTTGAATTACTTCCACCTGGCTGCAGTACGTGATTCTTGATCCCGAGCTTCGGG
TTGGAAGTGGGTGGGAGAGTTCGAGGCCTTGCGCTTAAGGAGCCCCTTCGCCTCGTGCTTGAGTTGAGGC
CTGGCCTGGGCGCTGGGGCCGCCGCGTGCGAATCTGGTGGCACCTTCGCGCCTGTCTCGCTGCTTTCGAT
AAGTCTCTAGCCATTTAAAATTTTTGATGACCTGCTGCGACGCTTTTTTTCTGGCAAGATAGTCTTGTAA
ATGCGGGCCAAGATCTGCACACTGGTATTTCGGTTTTTGGGGCCGCGGGCGGCGACGGGGCCCGTGCGTC
CCAGCGCACATGTTCGGCGAGGCGGGGCCTGCGAGCGCGGCCACCGAGAATCGGACGGGGGTAGTCTCAA
GCTGGCCGGCCTGCTCTGGTGCCTGGCCTCGCGCCGCCGTGTATCGCCCCGCCCTGGGCGGCAAGGCTGG
CCCGGTCGGCACCAGTTGCGTGAGCGGAAAGATGGCCGCTTCCCGGCCCTGCTGCAGGGAGCTCAAAATG
GAGGACGCGGCGCTCGGGAGAGCGGGCGGGTGAGTCACCCACACAAAGGAAAAGGGCCTTTCCGTCCTCA
GCCGTCGCTTCATGTGACTCCACGGAGTACCGGGCGCCGTCCAGGCACCTCGATTAGTTCTCGAGCTTTT
GGAGTACGTCGTCTTTAGGTTGGGGGGAGGGGTTTTATGCGATGGAGTTTCCCCACACTGAGTGGGTGGA
GACTGAAGTTAGGCCAGCTTGGCACTTGATGTAATTCTCCTTGGAATTTGCCCTTTTTGAGTTTGGATCT
TGGTTCATTCTCAAGCCTCAGACAGTGGTTCAAAGTTTTTTTCTTCCATTTCAGGTGTCGTGAGAAGGGC
GAATTCGACCCAAGTTTGTACAAAAAAGCAGGCTGGATCCAGGTGCCACCATGGTGAGCGAGCTGATTAA
GGAGAACATGCACATGAAGCTGTACATGGAGGGCACCGTGAACAACCACCACTTCAAGTGCACATCCGAG
GGCGAAGGCAAGCCCTACGAGGGCACCCAGACCATGAGAATCAAGGCGGTCGAGGGCGGCCCTCTCCCCT
TCGCCTTCGACATCCTGGCTACCAGCTTCATGTACGGCAGCAAAACCTTCATCAACCACACCCAGGGCAT
CCCCGACTTCTTTAAGCAGTCCTTCCCCGAGGGCTTCACATGGGAGAGAGTCACCACATACGAAGATGGG
GGCGTGCTGACCGCTACCCAGGACACCAGCCTCCAGGACGGCTGCCTCATCTACAACGTCAAGATCAGAG
GGGTGAACTTCCCATCCAACGGCCCTGTGATGCAGAAGAAAACACTCGGCTGGGAGGCCTCCACCGAGAC
ACTGTACCCCGCTGACGGCGGCCTGGAAGGCAGAGCCGACATGGCCCTGAAGCTCGTGGGCGGGGGCCAC
CTGATCTGCAACCTTAAGACCACATACAGATCCAAGAAACCCGCTAAGAACCTCAAGATGCCCGGCGTCT
ACTATGTGGACAGGAGACTGGAAAGAATCAAGGAGGCCGACAAAGAGACATACGTCGAGCAGCACGAGGT
GGCTGTGGCCAGATACTGCGACCTCCCTAGCAAACTGGGGCACAAACTTAATTGAGAATTCTACCACCCA
GCTTTCTTGTACAAAGTGGTACGTCTCAAGACCAGAGGTCTCTGCTTGCATCGACTGAATGGCACCCTCT
CCTAGGGTTGTGAATGGCACCCTCTCCTAGGGTTGTGAATGGCACCCTCTCCTAGGGTTGTGAATGGCAC
CCTCTCCTAGGGTTGCAACCAGAAGAGACCTGTGCTTCACTCCTCAGGTGCAGGCTGCCTATCAGAAGGT
GGTGGCTGGTGTGGCCAATGCCCTGGCTCACAAATACCACTGAGATCTTTTTCCCTCTGCCAAAAATTAT
GGGGACATCATGAAGCCCCTTGAGCATCTGACTTCTGGCTAATAAAGGAAATTTATTTTCATTGCAATAG
TGTGTTGGAATTTTTTGTGTCTCTCACTCGGAAGGACATATGGGAGGGCAAATCATTTAAAACATCAGAA
TGAGTATTTGGTTTAGAGTTTGGCAACATATGCCCATATGCTGGCTGCCATGAACAAAGGTTGGCTATAA
AGAGGTCATCAGTATATGAAACAGCCCCCTGCTGTCCATTCCTTATTCCATAGAAAAGCCTTGACTTGAG
GTTAGATTTTTTTTATATTTTGTTTTGTGTTATTTTTTTCTTTAACATCCCTAAAATTTTCCTTACATGT
TTTACTAGCCAGATTTTTCCTCCTCTCCTGACTACTCCCAGTCATAGCTGTCCCTCTTCTCTTATGGAGA
TCCCGAGCGGTGCGTTTTTATGCTTGTAGTATTGTATAATGTTTTTAAGATCCAAGCTTCTGACCTCTTC
TCTTCCTCCCACAGGGCCTCGAGACAATTGCATCGATGGTACCAGTGAAAGTCTGCAATGAATTCGAGTT
GGCGCGCCTGTCATTCTAAATCTCTCTTTCAGCCTAAAGCTTTTTCCCCGTATCCCCCCAGGTGTCTGCA
GGCTCAAAGAGCAGCGAGAAGCGTTCAGAGGAAAGCGATCCCGTGCCACCTTCCCCGTGCCCGGGCTGTC
CCCGCACGCTGCCGGCTCGGGGATGCGGGGGGAGCGCCGGACCGGAGCGGAGCCCCGGGCGGCTCGCTGC
TGCCCCCTAGCGGGGGAGGGACGTAATTACATCCCTGGGGGCTTTGGGAGGGGGCTGTCCCCGTGAGCTC
CCAGGCGCGCCTGTCATTCTAAATCTCTCTTTCAGCCTAAAGCTTTTTCCCCGTATCCCCCCAGGTGTCT
GCAGGCTCAAAGAGCAGCGAGAAGCGTTCAGAGGAAAGCGATCCCGTGCCACCTTCCCCGTGCCCGGGCT
GTCCCCGCACGCTGCCGGCTCGGGGATGCGGGGGGAGCGCCGGACCGGAGCGGAGCCCCGGGCGGCTCGC
TGCTGCCCCCTAGCGGGGGAGGGACGTAATTACATCCCTGGGGGCTTTGGGGGGGGGCTGTCCCCGTGAG
CTCCCAGGCGCGCCAACTCGGTACCGTATCGATGTCGACGTTAACGCTAGTGATATCAACTTTGTATAGA
AAAGTTGGCTCCGAATTCGCCCTTGACAGCAGAGATCCAGTTTGGTTAATTAATTGGCTCCGGTGCCCGT
CAGTGGGCAGAGCGCACATCGCCCACAGTCCCCGAGAAGTTGTGGGGAGGGGTCGGCAATTGAACCGGTG
CCTAGAGAAGGTGGCGCGGGGTAAACTGGGAAAGTGATGTCGTGTACTGGCTCCGCCTTTTTCCCGAGGG
TGGGGGAGAACCGTATATAAGTGCAGTAGTCGCCGTGAACGTTCTTTTTCGCAACGGGTTTGCCGCCAGA
ACACAGGTAAGTGCCGTGTGTGGTTCCCGCGGGCCTGGCCTCTTTACGGGTTATGGCCCTTGCGTGCCTT
GAATTACTTCCACCTGGCTGCAGTACGTGATTCTTGATCCCGAGCTTCGGGTTGGAAGTGGGTGGGAGAG
TTCGAGGCCTTGCGCTTAAGGAGCCCCTTCGCCTCGTGCTTGAGTTGAGGCCTGGCCTGGGCGCTGGGGC
CGCCGCGTGCGAATCTGGTGGCACCTTCGCGCCTGTCTCGCTGCTTTCGATAAGTCTCTAGCCATTTAAA
ATTTTTGATGACCTGCTGCGACGCTTTTTTTCTGGCAAGATAGTCTTGTAAATGCGGGCCAAGATCTGCA
CACTGGTATTTCGGTTTTTGGGGCCGCGGGCGGCGACGGGGCCCGTGCGTCCCAGCGCACATGTTCGGCG
AGGCGGGGCCTGCGAGCGCGGCCACCGAGAATCGGACGGGGGTAGTCTCAAGCTGGCCGGCCTGCTCTGG
TGCCTGGCCTCGCGCCGCCGTGTATCGCCCCGCCCTGGGCGGCAAGGCTGGCCCGGTCGGCACCAGTTGC
GTGAGCGGAAAGATGGCCGCTTCCCGGCCCTGCTGCAGGGAGCTCAAAATGGAGGACGCGGCGCTCGGGA
GAGCGGGCGGGTGAGTCACCCACACAAAGGAAAAGGGCCTTTCCGTCCTCAGCCGTCGCTTCATGTGACT
CCACGGAGTACCGGGCGCCGTCCAGGCACCTCGATTAGTTCTCGAGCTTTTGGAGTACGTCGTCTTTAGG
TTGGGGGGAGGGGTTTTATGCGATGGAGTTTCCCCACACTGAGTGGGTGGAGACTGAAGTTAGGCCAGCT
TGGCACTTGATGTAATTCTCCTTGGAATTTGCCCTTTTTGAGTTTGGATCTTGGTTCATTCTCAAGCCTC
AGACAGTGGTTCAAAGTTTTTTTCTTCCATTTCAGGTGTCGTGAGAAGGGCGAATTCGACCCAAGTTTGT
ACAAAAAAGCAGGCTCGCCACCATGGTGAGCAAGGGCGAGGAGCTGTTCACCGGGGTGGTGCCCATCCTG
GTCGAGCTGGACGGCGACGTAAACGGCCACAAGTTCAGCGTGAGGGGCGAGGGCGAGGGCGATGCCACCA
ACGGCAAGCTGACCCTGAAGTTCATCTGCACCACCGGCAAGCTGCCCGTGCCCTGGCCCACCCTCGTGAC
CACCCTGAGCCACGGCGTGCAGTGCTTCGCCCGCTACCCCGACCACATGAAGCAGCACGACTTCTTCAAG
TCCGCCATGCCCGAAGGCTACGTCCAGGAGCGCACCATCTTCTTCAAGGACGACGGCACCTACAAGACCC
GCGCCGAGGTGAAGTTCGAGGGCGACACCCTAGTGAACCGCATCGAGCTGAAGGGCGTCGACTTCAAGGA
GGACGGCAACATCCTGGGGCACAAGCTGGAGTACAACTTCAACAGCCACAACATCTATATCATGGCCGTC
AAGCAGAAGAACGGCATCAAGGTGAACTTCAAGATCCGCCACAACGTGGAGGACGGCAGCGTGCAGCTCG
CCGACCACTACCAGCAGAACACCCCCATCGGCGACGGCCCCGTGCTGCTGCCCGACAGCCACTACCTGAG
CACCCAGTCCGTGCTGAGCAAAGACCCCAACGAGAAGCGCGATCACATGGTCCTGCTGGAGTTCCGCACC
GCCGCCGGGATCACTCTCGGCATGGACGAGCTGTACAAGTAATACCACCCAGCTTTCTTGTACAAAGTGG
TACGCGTGAATTCACTCCTCAGGTGCAGGCTGCCTATCAGAAGGTGGTGGCTGGTGTGGCCAATGCCCTG
GCTCACAAATACCACTGAGATCTTTTTCCCTCTGCCAAAAATTATGGGGACATCATGAAGCCCCTTGAGC
ATCTGACTTCTGGCTAATAAAGGAAATTTATTTTCATTGCAATAGTGTGTTGGAATTTTTTGTGTCTCTC
ACTCGGAAGGACATATGGGAGGGCAAATCATTTAAAACATCAGAATGAGTATTTGGTTTAGAGTTTGGCA
ACATATGCCCATATGCTGGCTGCCATGAACAAAGGTTGGCTATAAAGAGGTCATCAGTATATGAAACAGC
CCCCTGCTGTCCATTCCTTATTCCATAGAAAAGCCTTGACTTGAGGTTAGATTTTTTTTATATTTTGTTT
TGTGTTATTTTTTTCTTTAACATCCCTAAAATTTTCCTTACATGTTTTACTAGCCAGATTTTTCCTCCTC
TCCTGACTACTCCCAGTCATAGCTGTCCCTCTTCTCTTATGGAGATCCCTCGACCTGCAGCCCAAGCTTG
GCGTAATCATGGTCATAGCTGTTTCCTGTGTGAAATTGTTATCCGCTCACAATTCCACACAACATACGAG
CCGGAAGCATAAAGTGTAAAGCCTGGGGTGCCTAATGAGTGAGCTAACTCACATTAATTGCGTTGCGCTC
ACTGCCCGCTTTCCAGTCGGGAAACCTGTCGTGCCAGCGGATCGACAGTACTAAGCTTGGTCTAATACCC
AATCTCTCGTCTTATCCAGATGTTTTATACGCCTCTGGCCCGTGTCTCAAAATCTCTGATGTTACATTGC
ACAAGATAAAATAATATCATCATGAACAATAAAACTGTCTGCTTACATAAACAGTAATACAAGGGGTGTT
ATGAGCCATATTCAACGGGAAACGTCGAGGCCGCGATTAAATTCCAACATGGATGCTGATTTATATGGGT
ATAAATGGGCTCGCGATAATGTCGGGCAATCAGGTGCGACAATCTATCGCTTGTATGGGAAGCCCGATGC
GCCAGAGTTGTTTCTGAAACATGGCAAAGGTAGCGTTGCCAATGATGTTACAGATGAGATGGTCAGACTA
AACTGGCTGACGGAATTTATGCCTCTTCCGACCATCAAGCATTTTATCCGTACTCCTGATGATGCATGGT
TACTCACCACTGCGATCCCCGGAAAAACAGCATTCCAGGTATTAGAAGAATATCCTGATTCAGGTGAAAA
TATTGTTGATGCGCTGGCAGTGTTCCTGCGCCGGTTGCATTCGATTCCTGTTTGTAATTGTCCTTTTAAC
AGCGATCGCGTATTTCGTCTCGCTCAGGCGCAATCACGAATGAATAACGGTTTGGTTGATGCGAGTGATT
TTGATGACGAGCGTAATGGCTGGCCTGTTGAACAAGTCTGGAAAGAAATGCATAAACTTTTGCCATTCTC
ACCGGATTCAGTCGTCACTCATGGTGATTTCTCACTTGATAACCTTATTTTTGACGAGGGGAAATTAATA
GGTTGTATTGATGTTGGACGAGTCGGAATCGCAGACCGATACCAGGATCTTGCCATCCTATGGAACTGCC
TCGGTGAGTTTTCTCCTTCATTACAGAAACGGCTTTTTCAAAAATATGGTATTGATAATCCTGATATGAA
TAAATTGCAGTTTCATTTGATGCTCGATGAGTTTTTCTAATCAGAATTGGTTAATTGGTTGTAACACTGG
CAGAGCATTACGCTGACTTGACGGGACGGCGCAAGCTCATGACCAAAATCCCTTAACGTGAGTTACGCGT
CGTTCCACTGAGCGTCAGAGGTATCACTAGTATTACAGAGGTAAGTTATAACAGTCGCCTAACCC
