>Addgene plasmid #103708 | LSB-hsa-miR-652-5p | depositor partial sequence | sequence record 196465 | hsa-miR-652-5p target
TGAATGGCACCCTCTCCTAGGGTTG
